>Addgene plasmid #148109 | pAc5.1B-lambdaN-HA-DmPAN2-G132EL133EP134RT137R-dsRNAres_Y | depositor full sequence | sequence record 290556 | Full Sequence
CTTCAAGGAATTAATTCTATATTCTAAAAACACAAATGATACTTCTAAAAAAAATCATGAATGGCATCAA
CTCTGAATCAAATCTTTGCAGATGCACCTACTTCTCATTTCCACTGTCACATCATTTTTCCAGATCTCGC
TGCCTGTTATGTGGCCCACAAACCAAGACACGTTTTATGGCCATTAAAGCTGGCTGATCGTCGCCAAACA
CCAAATACATATCAATATGTACATTCGAGAAAGAAGCGATCAAAGAAGCGTCTTCGGGCGAGTAGGAGAA
TGCGGAGGAGAAGGAGAACGAGCTGATCTAGTATCTCTCCACAATCCAATGCCAACTGACCAACTGGCCA
TATTCGGAGCAATTTGAAGCCAATTTCCATCGCCTGGCGATCGCTCCATTCTTGGCTATATGTTTTTCAC
CGTTCCCGGGGCCATTTTCAAAGACTCGTCGGTAAGATAAGATTGTGTCACTCGCTGTCTCTCTTCATTT
GTCGAAGAATGCTGAGGAATTTCGCGATGACGTCGGCGAGTATTTTGAAGAATGAGAATAATTTGTATTT
ATACGAAAATCAGTTAGTGGAATTTTCTACAAAAACATGTTATCTATAGATAATTTTGTTGCAAAATATG
TTGACTATGACAAAGATTGTATGTATATACCTTTAATGTATTCTCATTTTCTTATGTATTTATAATGGCA
ATGATGATACTGATGATATTTTAAGATGATGCCAGACCACAGGCTGATTTCTGCGTCTTTTGCCGAACGC
AGTGCATGTGCGGTTGTTGTTTTTTGGAATAGTTTCAATTTTCGGACTGTCCGCTTTGATTTCAGTTTCT
TGGCTTATTCAAAAAGCAAAGTAAAGCCAAAAAAGCGAGATGGCAATACCAAATGCGGCAAAACGGTAGT
GGAAGGAAAGGGGTGCGGGGCAGCGGAAGGAAGGGTGGGGCGGGGCGTGGCGGGGTCTGTGGCTGGGCGC
GACGTCACCGACGTTGGAGCCACTCCTTTGACCATGTGTGCGTGTGTGTATTATTCGTGTCTCGCCACTC
GCCGGTTGTTTTTTTCTTTTTATCTCGCTCTCTCTAGCGCCATCTCGTACGCATGCTCAACGCACCGCAT
GTTGCCGTGTCCTTTATGCGTCATTTTGGCTCGAAATAGGCAATTATTTAAACAAAGATTAGTCAACGAA
AACGCTAAAATAAATAAGTCTACAATATGGTTACTTATTGCCATGTGTGTGCAGCCAACGATAGCAACAA
AAGCAACAACACAGTGGCTTTCCCTCTTTCACTTTTTGTTTGCAAGCGCGTGCGAGCAAGACGGCACGAC
CGGCAAACGCAATTACGCTGACAAAGAGCAGACGAAGTTTTGGCCGAAAAACATCAAGGCGCCTGATACG
AATGCATTTGCAATAACAATTGCGATATTTAATATTGTTTATGAAGCTGTTTGACTTCAAAACACACAAA
AAAAAAAATAAAACAAATTATTTGAAAGAGAATTAGGAATCGGACAGCTTATCGTTACGGGCTAACAGCA
CACCGAGACGAAATAGCTTACCTGACGTCACAGCCTCTGGAAGAACTGCCGCCAAGCAGAGAGAGAGAGA
AAAAGAGGGAGAGCAGCTTAGACCGCATGTGCTTGTGTGTGAGGCGTCTCTCTCTTCGTCTCCTGTTTGC
GCAAACGCATAGACTGCACTGAGAAAATCGATTACCTATTTTTTATGAATGAATATTTGCACTATTACTA
TTCAAAACTATTAAGATAGCAATCACATTCAATAGCCAAATACTATACCACCTGAGCGATGCAACGAAAT
GATCAATTTGAGCAAAAATGCTGCATATTTAGGACGGCATCATTATAGAAATGCTTCTTGCTGTGTACTT
TTCTCTCGTCTGGCAGCTGTTTCGCCGTTATTGTTAAAACCGGCTTAAGTTAGGTGTGTTTTCTACGACT
AGTGATGCCCCTACTAGAAGATGTGTGTTGCACAAATGTCCCTGAATAACCAATTTGAAGTGCAGATAGC
AGTAAACGTAAGCTAATATGAATATTATTTAACTGTAATGTTTTAATATCGCTGGACATTACTAATAAAC
CCACTATAAACACATGTACATATGTATGTTTTGGCATACAATGAGTAGTTGGGGAAAAAATGTGTAAAAG
CACCGTGACCATCACAGCATAAAGATAACCAGCTGAAGTATCGAATATGAGTAACCCCCAAATTGAATCA
CATGCCGCAACTGATAGGACCCATGGAAGTACACTCTTCATGGCGATATACAAGACACACACAAGCACGA
ACACCCAGTTGCGGAGGAAATTCTCCGTAAATGAAAACCCAATCGGCGAACAATTCATACCCATATATGG
TAAAAGTTTTGAACGCGACTTGAGAGCGGAGAGCATTGCGGCTGATAAGGTTTTAGCGCTAAGCGGGCTT
TATAAAACGGGCTGCGGGACCAGTTTTCATATCACTACCGTTTGAGTTCTTGTGCTGTGTGGATACTCCT
CCCGACACAAAGCCGCTCCATCAGCCAGCAGTCGTCTAATCCAGAGACCCCGGATCGGGGTACCAACATG
GACGCACAAACACGACGACGTGAGCGTCGCGCTGAGAAACAAGCTCAATGGAAAGCTGCAAACGGTGGAT
CTCCTCCACATATGGCTTACCCATACGATGTTCCAGATTACGCTCCTCCAAGCTTGAATTCTGCAGATAT
CATGGACTATGTCTACTGTGGAACGGATCCGATTGGAGCTAGCGAGGATATCCTGTCCGTGTACGATGCC
GGCAGTGCCCCCGGCAATGGTCATTTCAGCCCGTCCTTTAACGGCTTTAATATTGGAACGACGGACCCCG
AGTACGTCGAACTGGTCCCGGTCCTGGCTGATGGAGGTGAACATTTTGGAGTGAGCTCCGTCGCCTTTGA
TGATTATGAGGAATTGTTGTGGATGGGAAATCAAGGAGGACATGTGACCAGCTATTATACCAATAGCATG
CAAAAATATACCAGCTTCCAAGTGCATGCTACGGATATCGTCCGTGATATTAGCACGTTGGATAGCGGCG
TCTTGGCCCTGACCCAAACGAGCTTGCGCCACCAAATTCGTCGCGAGGAGCGGAAATTCCGGTTTAAGAG
CAATAATATGAAAGAAATGGTCTCCATGTTGCAACTGTCGCCCCACCGCTTGGTGATGGCTGGCTTGCAA
GATGAACTGATTGATTTTGATTTGCGTACCCTGAAAGAGACGCGTATTGAACACGTCGGCGCTGGAGGCT
GTACCGTCTTGCGTAAAAACTCGCGCTACTTGTTCGCTGGAGATCAATTGGGCACCGTTACCCTGCGTGA
TTTGAATTCCTTGTCCGTGCAACATACCATTAAAACCCATACGAATATTCTGAGCGATTTTTCCGTGCAA
GGCAACTTGCTGATTAGTTGTGGCTACAGCGGAAGGCAAAATAACCTGGCCATCGACCGCTTCCTAATGG
TCTACGATCTGCGCATGCTGCGCCTGATCGCGCCCATTCAAGTGATGATTGATCCGCAGATGTTGAAGTT
CCTGCCATCGCTGACATCCCAACTGGCCGTCGTGTCCAGCTACGGCCAGGTTCAGCTGGTGGACACTGTG
GAGCTCAGCGAGCCGCGAGTATCCATGTACCAGATCAACACCAACGGCAGCCAGTGCCTCAGCTTCGACA
TTAGCTCCTCTTCACAGGCCATGGCATTTGGGGACCAGTCGGGCCACATCAACATGATTGCCGCTGTACA
AACGCCTCAGCCGCAGTTCAATCTCTACTCGCGAAGCACAGAGTTTGCGGACGTGGTGCCACAGCTGCCG
ATGGTCTCCATTACGGACACCAACTTTCCGCTATCGTCGGTCATGCTACCGCACTTGACGACGGGCACAC
AATGGTTCTCAGATTGGCCGGAGGAACTGCTGCGCTACCGCTACCACAGACCCAAGACCATTGATCCCGA
AGTGCTGAGCAACATGAAAATGCAGGGACCGATTGGATACTCGCCAAACCCACGCACCGCCCGTCGTAAT
CAAATTCCGTACGTGATTGAGCAGGGCGGCGTGTGCAGTCCGAACGGAAATGGAACTGCGGCGGCGACCA
AGGCGGAGAACGGTGTGAAAATCATTCCACGGCGGTATCGCAAAGTCGAGCTGAAGTACACGAAGCTGGG
CACCCAGGACTTTGACTTTGACCAGCATAATCAAACATGTTTCGCGGGGCTGGAGGCAACGCTACCGAAC
TCCTACTGCAATGCTATGCTACAGATTTTGTATTTCACCGACGCGCTTCGCGTGAAGCTGCTGGAGCATT
CGTGCATCAAGGAGTTTTGCCTGTCCTGCGAACTAGGGTTCCTCTTCAACATGCTGGATAAAAGTACCGC
TTCTTCACCTTGCCAGGCCAGCAATTTCCTGCGATCTTTCCGCACTGTGCCAGAGGCCTCGGCACTGGGA
TTGATTCTCACCGACCGCTCATCGAACGTCAATCTAATATCGCTGATACAGAACTGGAACCGATTCATTT
TGCATCAAATGCATTACGAAATATTCGATTCTAGCAAGAACGCATCCACCTACAGCGGATCTGTGCAAAC
ATCAACGAACGCGGAAAACGCGGGCTCTTCAGAAACAAGTGGCTCCTCGGACCTTTACGATTCCATAAGT
GATGAGAACTCCAAGGAGGACGATCGGGAACGCAGTAAGATCAACGCAGAAACTGACATCAGTAAGATCT
TTGGGACCAAGCAAATCTGTATAAACCGCTGCATCAAATGCCAAGAAGAGAAGATAAAGGAAAGCATTCT
ACTTGCCTGCAATTTGTCGTATCCCAACCACATCAAAGATAGTGATCAGTATTTCAACTTTGGCACCATT
TTGAAGCGATCTCTCAGCTCCGAGAAGAGTATTCAGGCCTTCTGCGAGAGATGTAAGAAGTTTTCGCCAA
CCAATCAGAGCGTGAAGGTGACTTCGCTTCCGCAAATTCTGTCCATTAACTGTGGCCTCAACAACGAAAA
AGACATTACCTTCCTGAAGCGCCAGCTCAATCGCTGCAGCGAAAAGACGACTGTTGATGCGGCCGCTTCC
TTGAGCACAAGCAAGCCGTGTCGATATGGAGCCAACTGTTCGCGAAGTGACTGCCATTTCATGCATCCGG
ATCGAAAATCTCCATCGCACACAAGCCAACCGAATGCTGTCAACAATTCTCCCAATGGACGCCAAAAGTC
CTGGTTTCCCCTTACATTTACTATGGGCATCAATGACCAAGGTGAGGTGCAGGTGCAAACTCAATCAGAT
GCAAGCAGTGGCAAATCGGAACAGGAGGAGGAAACGGAAAAGCCACCAACAAAGGGCTTGGACAACAATC
GGATGTACGCGCTGCATGCCGTGGTGTGCCAAGTCGATGATGGTACCCAAAAGAACTTGGTATCGTTGAT
AAATGTGCAGCGGCCATACCACACCATGAAACTGGCTGAATCTGCAGATGACCCTCAGAGTCAATGGTAT
ATTTTTAATGATTTTAGCATATCGCCCGTTTCGCCACAAGAATCGGTATGGTTCACATTGGATTGGAAAG
TTCCTTGCATACTCTTCTACAGACACGTAGAGGATGACTCTGAGTCTGCTAGTACTACTAGCTCGACCGT
CACGGAAAGTGAAGAAACCATTCCATCAGAGAGCAGCAGCGGCTCGCCAACAAATCTATCCAACCCTTTT
CTAGAGGAAATTGTGAGTCCTATGCTAGGCAACTTAAGTGCAGACGCCACGCTGCAGCCCCTGCAGTCAG
ATGAAATGCCGCAGTCGGGTGATCTGGTCGCAATGGATGCCGAGTTCGTTACCCTAAATCCAGAGGAAAA
TGAGATTCGCCCGGATGGCAAAACGGCGACCATTAAGCCATGCCACATGAGTGTGGCCCGGATTTCATGT
ATACGAGGACAAGGCCCGGCTGAAGGAGTTCCATTCATGGACGATTACATATCCACCCAGGAGAAGGTCG
TGGACTACCTAACTCAGTTCTCGGGAATCAAGCCTGGCGACTTGGACGCTAACTTCAGCAAAAAGCGACT
GACTGCCTTGAAGTACTCATACCAGAAATTAAAATACCTCGTTGACGTAGGAGTAATATTTGTCGGACAT
GGTCTGAAGAACGACTTTAGGGTCATAAACATCTATGTACCGTCGGAGCAGATAATAGATACGGTGCACC
TGTTTCACATGCCACATCATCGCATGGTTTCCCTAAGATTTCTAGCCTGGCATTTCTTGGGTACTAAGAT
TCAGTCCGAGACGCACGACTCCATCGAAGATGCACGGACCACTCTGCAGCTCTACAAGCACTATTTGAAG
CTGCAGGAGGAGAAGAAGTTTGCCAACGCTCTCAAGAATCTTTACGAACGCGGAAAGCAGCTGCAGTGGA
AGGTTCCAGAGGACTGACCGCGGTTCGAAGGTAAGCCTATCCCTAACCCTCTCCTCGGTCTCGATTCTAC
GCGTACCGGTCATCATCACCATCACCATTGAGTTTAAACCCGCTGATCAGCCTCGACTGTGCCTTCTAAG
GCCTGAGCTCGCTGATCAGCCTCGATCGAGGATCCAGACATGATAAGATACATTGATGAGTTTGGACAAA
CCACAACTAGAATGCAGTGAAAAAAATGCTTTATTTGTGAAATTTGTGATGCTATTGCTTTATTTGTAAC
CATTATAAGCTGCAATAAACAAGTTAACAACAACAATTGCATTCATTTTATGTTTCAGGTTCAGGGGGAG
GTGTGGGAGGTTTTTTAAAGCAAGTAAAACCTCTACAAATGTGGTATGGCTGATTATGATCAGTCGACCG
ATGCCCTTGAGAGCCTTCAACCCAGTCAGCTCCTTCCGGTGGGCGCGGGGCATGACTATCGTCGCCGCAC
TTATGACTGTCTTCTTTATCATGCAACTCGTAGGACAGGTGCCGGCAGCGCTCTGGGTCATTTTCGGCGA
GGACCGCTTTCGCTGGAGCGCGACGATGATCGGCCTGTCGCTTGCGGTATTCGGAATCTTGCACGCCCTC
GCTCAAGCCTTCGTCACTGGTCCCGCCACCAAACGTTTCGGCGAGAAGCAGGCCATTATCGCCGGCATGG
CGGCCGACGCGCTGGGCTACGTCTTGCTGGCGTTCGCGACGCGAGGCTGGATGGCCTTCCCCATTATGAT
TCTTCTCGCTTCCGGCGGCATCGGGATGCCCGCGTTGCAGGCCATGCTGTCCAGGCAGGTAGATGACGAC
CATCAGGGACAGCTTCAAGGATCGCTCGCGGCTCTTACCAGCCAGCAAAAGGCCAGGAACCGTAAAAAGG
CCGCGTTGCTGGCGTTTTTCCATAGGCTCCGCCCCCCTGACGAGCATCACAAAAATCGACGCTCAAGTCA
GAGGTGGCGAAACCCGACAGGACTATAAAGATACCAGGCGTTTCCCCCTGGAAGCTCCCTCGTGCGCTCT
CCTGTTCCGACCCTGCCGCTTACCGGATACCTGTCCGCCTTTCTCCCTTCGGGAAGCGTGGCGCTTTCTC
AATGCTCACGCTGTAGGTATCTCAGTTCGGTGTAGGTCGTTCGCTCCAAGCTGGGCTGTGTGCACGAACC
CCCCGTTCAGCCCGACCGCTGCGCCTTATCCGGTAACTATCGTCTTGAGTCCAACCCGGTAAGACACGAC
TTATCGCCACTGGCAGCAGCCACTGGTAACAGGATTAGCAGAGCGAGGTATGTAGGCGGTGCTACAGAGT
TCTTGAAGTGGTGGCCTAACTACGGCTACACTAGAAGGACAGTATTTGGTATCTGCGCTCTGCTGAAGCC
AGTTACCTTCGGAAAAAGAGTTGGTAGCTCTTGATCCGGCAAACAAACCACCGCTGGTAGCGGTGGTTTT
TTTGTTTGCAAGCAGCAGATTACGCGCAGAAAAAAAGGATCTCAAGAAGATCCTTTGATCTTTTCTACGG
GGTCTGACGCTCAGTGGAACGAAAACTCACGTTAAGGGATTTTGGTCATGAGATTATCAAAAAGGATCTT
CACCTAGATCCTTTTAAATTAAAAATGAAGTTTTAAATCAATCTAAAGTATATATGAGTAAACTTGGTCT
GACAGTTACCAATGCTTAATCAGTGAGGCACCTATCTCAGCGATCTGTCTATTTCGTTCATCCATAGTTG
CCTGACTCCCCGTCGTGTAGATAACTACGATACGGGAGGGCTTACCATCTGGCCCCAGTGCTGCAATGAT
ACCGCGAGACCCACGCTCACCGGCTCCAGATTTATCAGCAATAAACCAGCCAGCCGGAAGGGCCGAGCGC
AGAAGTGGTCCTGCAACTTTATCCGCCTCCATCCAGTCTATTAATTGTTGCCGGGAAGCTAGAGTAAGTA
GTTCGCCAGTTAATAGTTTGCGCAACGTTGTTGCCATTGCTGCAGGCATCGTGGTGTCACGCTCGTCGTT
TGGTATGGCTTCATTCAGCTCCGGTTCCCAACGATCAAGGCGAGTTACATGATCCCCCATGTTGTGCAAA
AAAGCGGTTAGCTCCTTCGGTCCTCCGATCGTTGTCAGAAGTAAGTTGGCCGCAGTGTTATCACTCATGG
TTATGGCAGCACTGCATAATTCTCTTACTGTCATGCCATCCGTAAGATGCTTTTCTGTGACTGGTGAGTA
CTCAACCAAGTCATTCTGAGAATAGTGTATGCGGCGACCGAGTTGCTCTTGCCCGGCGTCAACACGGGAT
AATACCGCGCCACATAGCAGAACTTTAAAAGTGCTCATCATTGGAAAACGTTCTTCGGGGCGAAAACTCT
CAAGGATCTTACCGCTGTTGAGATCCAGTTCGATGTAACCCACTCGTGCACCCAACTGATCTTCAGCATC
TTTTACTTTCACCAGCGTTTCTGGGTGAGCAAAAACAGGAAGGCAAAATGCCGCAAAAAAGGGAATAAGG
GCGACACGGAAATGTTGAATACTCATACTCTTCCTTTTTCAATATTATTGAAGCATTTATCAGGGTTATT
GTCTCATGAGCGGATACATATTTGAATGTATTTAGAAAAATAAACAAATAGGGGTTCCGCGCACATTTCC
CCGAAAAGTGCCACCTGACGTCTAAGAAACCATTATTATCATGACATTAACCTATAAAAATAGGCGTATC
ACGAGGCCCTTTCGT
Features (pLannotate 1.2.2; 11 found; start..end, strand, type, name):
     56..2568    +  promoter       Ac5 promoter: Drosophila melanogaster actin 5C promoter
   2588..2653    +  CDS            N (fragment): REGN_LAMBD - Experimental evidence at protein level: Swiss-Prot protein existence level 1. Plays a role as a transcriptional antitermination factor that allows the virus to initiate its lytic phase. Activates expression of the delayed viral early genes by modifying host RNA polymerase (RNAP) into a form that is resistant to termination signals. This antitermination function requires the host NusA protein which serves to stabilize the interaction between antitermination protein N and host RNA polymerase. From Escherichia phage lambda (Bacteriophage lambda).
   2678..2704    +  CDS            3xHA (fragment): three tandem HA epitope tags
   2732..6454    +  CDS            PAN2: PAN2_DROME - Experimental evidence at protein level: Swiss-Prot protein existence level 1. Catalytic subunit of the poly(A)-nuclease (PAN) deadenylation complex, one of two cytoplasmic mRNA deadenylases involved in general and miRNA-mediated mRNA turnover. PAN specifically shortens poly(A) tails of RNA and the activity is stimulated by poly(A)-binding protein (PABP). PAN deadenylation is followed by rapid degradation of the shortened mRNA tails by the CCR4-NOT complex. Deadenylated mRNAs are then degraded by two alternative mechanisms, namely exosome-mediated 3'-5' exonucleolytic degradation,
   6470..6511    +  CDS            V5 tag: epitope tag from simian virus 5
   6611..6745    -  polyA_signal   SV40 poly(A) signal: SV40 polyadenylation signal
   6768..6852    -  CDS            large T antigen (fragment): large T antigen from SV40 (simian virus 40)
   6853..7323    +  CDS            TcR (fragment): tetracycline efflux protein; tet; confers resistance to tetracycline
   7367..7955    -  rep_origin     ori: high-copy-number ColE1/pMB1/pBR322/pUC origin of replication
   8126..8986    -  CDS            AmpR: β-lactamase; bla; confers resistance to ampicillin, carbenicillin, and related antibiotics
   8987..9091    -  promoter       AmpR promoter: bla
