[The description below was written by a language model from this plasmid's Addgene catalogue record and pLannotate feature annotations shown in this document.]
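Description:
pAc5.1B-lambdaN-HA-DmPAN2-G132EL133EP134RT137R-dsRNAres_Y is a 9,185 nt insect expression plasmid. The catalogue lists the backbone as unknown, although the name and annotated parts point to a pAc5.1-type vector. It is propagated in E. coli through a ColE1/pUC-type origin and selected with ampicillin via the bla gene and its promoter. The catalogue describes it as low copy, whereas the annotated origin is of the high-copy class. Short fragments of a tetracycline resistance gene and of SV40 large T antigen are also detected; these appear to be non-functional backbone remnants.

The payload is driven by the Drosophila melanogaster actin 5C promoter, which gives strong constitutive expression in fly cell lines, and is followed by an SV40 polyadenylation signal. The open reading frame begins with a short fragment of the bacteriophage lambda N protein, followed by an HA epitope (annotated as a partial 3xHA match), and then full-length Drosophila PAN2, the catalytic subunit of the PAN2–PAN3 deadenylase complex. A V5 tag is annotated just downstream of PAN2, but the record does not show whether it is translated in frame.

The lambda N peptide binds BoxB RNA hairpins, so such fusions are typically used to tether a protein to a BoxB-containing reporter mRNA, while HA allows detection or immunoprecipitation. As the name indicates, the PAN2 sequence carries four substitutions (G132E, L133E, P134R, T137R) and is dsRNA-resistant, meaning it should escape knockdown directed against the endogenous transcript and so suit complementation experiments. The associated publication concerns PAN3 recruitment of PAN2 in mRNA deadenylation, but the record does not state the specific effect of these mutations.
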