Addgene plasmid #148109: pAc5.1B-lambdaN-HA-DmPAN2-G132EL133EP134RT137R-dsRNAres_Y
Purpose: Insect Expression of DmPAN2-G132EL133E134RT137R-dsRNAres
Depositing lab: Elisa Izaurralde. Depositing organization: Max Planck Institute for Developmental Biology. Publication: An asymmetric PAN3 dimer recruits a single PAN2 exonuclease to mediate mRNA deadenylation and decay. Jonas S, Christie M, Peter D, Bhandari D, Loh B, Huntzinger E, Weichenrieder O, Izaurralde E. Nat Struct Mol Biol. 2014 Jul;21(7):599-608. doi: 10.1038/nsmb.2837. Epub 2014 Jun 1. PubMed 24880343.
Backbone
  Vector backbone: Unknown
  Vector type: Insect Expression
Growth in bacteria
  Bacterial resistance: Ampicillin, 100 μg/mL
  Growth temperature: 37°C
  Growth strain: DH5alpha
  Copy number: Low Copy
Gene/Insert
  Gene/Insert name: DmPAN2-G132EL133E134RT137R-dsRNAres
  Species: D. melanogaster (fly)
  Entrez Gene: PAN2 (a.k.a. Dmel_CG8232, A1Z7K9, CG8232, Dmel\CG8232, Pan2, pan2)
  Cloning method: Unknown
Terms and licenses: Academic/Nonprofit Terms; Industry Terms: Not Available to Industry
Depositor comments: ORF extracted from NCBI: LP04771 Plasmids from this collection were made available to the research community and donated after the lab closed. Please note that the sequence provided by the depositing laboratory may be theoretical/predicted or based on Sanger sequencing results. There may be discrepancies between sequencing results obtained by Addgene and the depositor sequence. If an Addgene verified sequence is not available, please contact before placing your order to request that our lab fully sequence the plasmid.
How to cite: pAc5.1B-lambdaN-HA-DmPAN2-G132EL133EP134RT137R-dsRNAres_Y was a gift from Elisa Izaurralde (Addgene plasmid # 148109 ; http://n2t.net/addgene:148109 ; RRID:Addgene_148109)
